>Addgene plasmid #142997 | TFORF2813 | addgene full sequence | sequence record 397330 | Addgene NGS Result
TTAATGTAGTCTTATGCAATACTCTTGTAGTCTTGCAACATGGTAACGATGAGTTAGCAACATGCCTTAC
AAGGAGAGAAAAAGCACCGTGCATGCCGATTGGTGGAAGTAAGGTGGTACGATCGTGCCTTATTAGGAAG
GCAACAGACGGGTCTGACATGGATTGGACGAACCACTGAATTGCCGCATTGCAGAGATATTGTATTTAAG
TGCCTAGCTCGATACATAAACGGGTCTCTCTGGTTAGACCAGATCTGAGCCTGGGAGCTCTCTGGCTAAC
TAGGGAACCCACTGCTTAAGCCTCAATAAAGCTTGCCTTGAGTGCTTCAAGTAGTGTGTGCCCGTCTGTT
GTGTGACTCTGGTAACTAGAGATCCCTCAGACCCTTTTAGTCAGTGTGGAAAATCTCTAGCAGTGGCGCC
CGAACAGGGACTTGAAAGCGAAAGGGAAACCAGAGGAGCTCTCTCGACGCAGGACTCGGCTTGCTGAAGC
GCGCACGGCAAGAGGCGAGGGGCGGCGACTGGTGAGTACGCCAAAAATTTTGACTAGCGGAGGCTAGAAG
GAGAGAGATGGGTGCGAGAGCGTCAGTATTAAGCGGGGGAGAATTAGATCGCGATGGGAAAAAATTCGGT
TAAGGCCAGGGGGAAAGAAAAAATATAAATTAAAACATATAGTATGGGCAAGCAGGGAGCTAGAACGATT
CGCAGTTAATCCTGGCCTGTTAGAAACATCAGAAGGCTGTAGACAAATACTGGGACAGCTACAACCATCC
CTTCAGACAGGATCAGAAGAACTTAGATCATTATATAATACAGTAGCAACCCTCTATTGTGTGCATCAAA
GGATAGAGATAAAAGACACCAAGGAAGCTTTAGACAAGATAGAGGAAGAGCAAAACAAAAGTAAGACCAC
CGCACAGCAAGCGGCCGCTGATCTTCAGACCTGGAGGAGGAGATATGAGGGACAATTGGAGAAGTGAATT
ATATAAATATAAAGTAGTAAAAATTGAACCATTAGGAGTAGCACCCACCAAGGCAAAGAGAAGAGTGGTG
CAGAGAGAAAAAAGAGCAGTGGGAATAGGAGCTTTGTTCCTTGGGTTCTTGGGAGCAGCAGGAAGCACTA
TGGGCGCAGCGTCAATGACGCTGACGGTACAGGCCAGACAATTATTGTCTGGTATAGTGCAGCAGCAGAA
CAATTTGCTGAGGGCTATTGAGGCGCAACAGCATCTGTTGCAACTCACAGTCTGGGGCATCAAGCAGCTC
CAGGCAAGAATCCTGGCTGTGGAAAGATACCTAAAGGATCAACAGCTCCTGGGGATTTGGGGTTGCTCTG
GAAAACTCATTTGCACCACTGCTGTGCCTTGGAATGCTAGTTGGAGTAATAAATCTCTGGAACAGATTTG
GAATCACACGACCTGGATGGAGTGGGACAGAGAAATTAACAATTACACAAGCTTAATACACTCCTTAATT
GAAGAATCGCAAAACCAGCAAGAAAAGAATGAACAAGAATTATTGGAATTAGATAAATGGGCAAGTTTGT
GGAATTGGTTTAACATAACAAATTGGCTGTGGTATATAAAATTATTCATAATGATAGTAGGAGGCTTGGT
AGGTTTAAGAATAGTTTTTGCTGTACTTTCTATAGTGAATAGAGTTAGGCAGGGATATTCACCATTATCG
TTTCAGACCCACCTCCCAACCCCGAGGGGACCCATGCATTGCATCTCAATTAGTCAGCAACCAGGTGTGG
AAAGTCCCCAGGCTCCCCAGCAGGCAGAAGTATGCAAAGCATGCGTCTCAATTAGTCAGCAACCATAGTC
CCGCCCCTAACTCCGCCCATCCCGCCCCTAACTCCGCCCAGTTCCGCCCATTCTCCGCCCCATGGCTGAC
TAATTTTTTTTATTTATGCAGAGGCCGAGGCCGCCTCGGCCTCTGAGCTATTCCAGAAGTAGTGAGGAGG
CTTTTTTGGAGGCCTAGGCTTTTGCAAAAAGCTTTCTAGAGGTACCACCGGAGCTTACCATGACCGAGTA
CAAGCCCACGGTGCGCCTCGCCACCCGCGACGACGTCCCCAGGGCCGTACGCACCCTCGCCGCCGCGTTC
GCCGACTACCCCGCCACGCGCCACACCGTCGATCCGGACCGCCACATCGAGCGGGTCACCGAGCTGCAAG
AACTCTTCCTCACGCGCGTCGGGCTCGACATCGGCAAGGTGTGGGTCGCGGACGACGGCGCCGCCGTGGC
GGTCTGGACCACGCCGGAGAGCGTCGAAGCGGGGGCGGTGTTCGCCGAGATCGGCCCGCGCATGGCCGAG
TTGAGCGGTTCCCGGCTGGCCGCGCAGCAACAGATGGAAGGCCTCCTGGCGCCGCACCGGCCCAAGGAGC
CCGCGTGGTTCCTGGCCACCGTCGGCGTCTCGCCCGACCACCAGGGCAAGGGTCTGGGCAGCGCCGTCGT
GCTCCCCGGAGTGGAGGCGGCCGAGCGCGCCGGGGTGCCCGCCTTCCTGGAGACCTCCGCGCCCCGCAAC
CTCCCCTTCTACGAGCGGCTCGGCTTCACCGTCACCGCCGACGTCGAGGTGCCCGAAGGACCGCGCACCT
GGTGCATGACCCGCAAGCCCGGTGCCAGTTAACGAATTCTAGATCTTGAGACAAATGGCAGTATTCATCC
ACAATTTTAAAAGAAAAGGGGGGATTGGGGGGTACAGTGCAGGGGAAAGAATAGTAGACATAATAGCAAC
AGACATACAAACTAAAGAATTACAAAAACAAATTACAAAAATTCAAAATTTTCGGGTTTATTACAGGGAC
AGCAGAGATCCACTTTGGCGCCGGCTCGAGGCCTGCAGGTGCAAAGATGGATAAAGTTTTAAACAGAGAG
GAATCTTTGCAGCTAATGGACCTTCTAGGTCTTGAAAGGAGTGGGAATTGGCTCCGGTGCCCGTCAGTGG
GCAGAGCGCACATCGCCCACAGTCCCCGAGAAGTTGGGGGGAGGGGTCGGCAATTGAACCGGTGCCTAGA
GAAGGTGGCGCGGGGTAAACTGGGAAAGTGATGTCGTGTACTGGCTCCGCCTTTTTCCCGAGGGTGGGGG
AGAACCGTATATAAGTGCAGTAGTCGCCGTGAACGTTCTTTTTCGCAACGGGTTTGCCGCCAGAACACAG
GTAAGTGCCGTGTGTGGTTCCCGCGGGCCTGGCCTCTTTACGGGTTATGGCCCTTGCGTGCCTTGAATTA
CTTCCACCTGGCTGCAGTACGTGATTCTTGATCCCGAGCTTCGGGTTGGAAGTGGGTGGGAGAGTTCGAG
GCCTTGCGCTTAAGGAGCCCCTTCGCCTCGTGCTTGAGTTGAGGCCTGGCCTGGGCGCTGGGGCCGCCGC
GTGCGAATCTGGTGGCACCTTCGCGCCTGTCTCGCTGCTTTCGATAAGTCTCTAGCCATTTAAAATTTTT
GATGACCTGCTGCGACGCTTTTTTTCTGGCAAGATAGTCTTGTAAATGCGGGCCAAGATCTGCACACTGG
TATTTCGGTTTTTGGGGCCGCGGGCGGCGACGGGGCCCGTGCGTCCCAGCGCACATGTTCGGCGAGGCGG
GGCCTGCGAGCGCGGCCACCGAGAATCGGACGGGGGTAGTCTCAAGCTGGCCGGCCTGCTCTGGTGCCTG
GCCTCGCGCCGCCGTGTATCGCCCCGCCCTGGGCGGCAAGGCTGGCCCGGTCGGCACCAGTTGCGTGAGC
GGAAAGATGGCCGCTTCCCGGCCCTGCTGCAGGGAGCTCAAAATGGAGGACGCGGCGCTCGGGAGAGCGG
GCGGGTGAGTCACCCACACAAAGGAAAAGGGCCTTTCCGTCCTCAGCCGTCGCTTCATGTGACTCCACGG
AGTACCGGGCGCCGTCCAGGCACCTCGATTAGTTCTCGAGCTTTTGGAGTACGTCGTCTTTAGGTTGGGG
GGAGGGGTTTTATGCGATGGAGTTTCCCCACACTGAGTGGGTGGAGACTGAAGTTAGGCCAGCTTGGCAC
TTGATGTAATTCTCCTTGGAATTTGCCCTTTTTGAGTTTGGATCTTGGTTCATTCTCAAGCCTCAGACAG
TGGTTCAAAGTTTTTTTCTTCCATTTCAGGTGTCGTGAGGCTAGCACCGCCACCATGAACCTGCCAAGAG
CTGAGCGCCCTCGCTCCACACCGCAGCGCAGCCTCCGGGACTCCGATGGGGAAGACGGTAAAATCGATGT
CCTGGGAGAGGAGGAAGATGAAGACGAGGTGGAAGACGAGGAGGAGGAGGCGAGCCAGAAGTTCCTAGAG
CAGTCGCTCCAGCCGGGGCTGCAGGTGGCCCGGTGGGGCGGGGTTGCGCTTCCCCGAGAGCACATCGAGG
GCGGCGGCCCGAGCGACCCCTCAGAGTTTGGCACCGAGTTCAGGGCACCGCCAAGGTCTGCGGCGGCCTC
TGAAGATGCCCGGCAGCCGGCAAAGCCCCCCTACTCGTACATCGCGCTCATCACCATGGCCATCCTGCAA
AGCCCGCACAAGCGCCTCACGCTCAGCGGCATCTGCGCCTTCATTAGTGGCCGCTTCCCCTACTACCGCC
GCAAGTTCCCCGCCTGGCAGAACAGCATCCGCCACAACCTCTCGCTGAACGACTGCTTCGTCAAGATCCC
CCGCGAGCCGGGCCACCCAGGCAAGGGCACCTACTGGAGCCTGGACCCCGCCTCCCAGGACATGTTCGAC
AATGGCAGCTTTCTCCGGCGTAGGAAGCGTTTCAAGCGCCACCAACTGACCCCGGGAGCCCACCTGCCCC
ACCCCTTCCCTCTACCTGCTGCACACGCCGCCCTGCACAACCCCCGCCCAGGCCCTCTGCTTGGGGCCCC
TGCCCTGCCGCAGCCAGTCCCGGGGGCCTACCCCAACACCGCCCCCGGGAGACGCCCTTACGCTCTGCTG
CACCCGCATCCTCCTCGCTACCTACTGCTCTCGGCCCCCGCCTATGCCGGGGCACCGAAGAAAGCAGAAG
GCGCGGACCTGGCGACCCCCGGCACCCTTCCCGTGCTGCAGCCCTCACTTGGTCCTCAGCCTTGGGAGGA
GGGCAAGGGTCTGGCGTCGCCACCGGGAGGCGGATGCATCTCTTTCAGCATTGAGAGTATCATGCAAGGG
GTCAGGGGAGCGGGTACAGGGGCTGCGCAGAGTTTGTCCCCGACCGCGTGGAGCTACTGCCCCCTGCTCC
AGCGACCGTCAAGCCTGTCGGACAATTTTGCAGCAACAGCAGCAGCATCAGGAGGAGGACTGCGCCAACG
GCTGCGCTCCCACCAAGGGCGCGGTGCTGGGCGGGCACCTGTCGGCCGCGTCGGCGCTGCTGCGGTATCA
GGCGGTGGCAGAGGGCTCTAGTAATGAACTAGTCCGTAACTTGAAAGTATTTCGATTTCTTGGCTTTATA
TATCTTGTGGAAAGGACGATAGCAGATCGTAATCATGGTGACCACGCGTTAAGTCGACAATCAACCTCTG
GATTACAAAATTTGTGAAAGATTGACTGGTATTCTTAACTATGTTGCTCCTTTTACGCTATGTGGATACG
CTGCTTTAATGCCTTTGTATCATGCTATTGCTTCCCGTATGGCTTTCATTTTCTCCTCCTTGTATAAATC
CTGGTTGCTGTCTCTTTATGAGGAGTTGTGGCCCGTTGTCAGGCAACGTGGCGTGGTGTGCACTGTGTTT
GCTGACGCAACCCCCACTGGTTGGGGCATTGCCACCACCTGTCAGCTCCTTTCCGGGACTTTCGCTTTCC
CCCTCCCTATTGCCACGGCGGAACTCATCGCCGCCTGCCTTGCCCGCTGCTGGACAGGGGCTCGGCTGTT
GGGCACTGACAATTCCGTGGTGTTGTCGGGGAAATCATCGTCCTTTCCTTGGCTGCTCGCCTGTGTTGCC
ACCTGGATTCTGCGCGGGACGTCCTTCTGCTACGTCCCTTCGGCCCTCAATCCAGCGGACCTTCCTTCCC
GCGGCCTGCTGCCGGCTCTGCGGCCTCTTCCGCGTCTTCGCCTTCGCCCTCAGACGAGTCGGATCTCCCT
TTGGGCCGCCTCCCCGCGTCGACTTTAAGACCAATGACTTACAAGGCAGCTGTAGATCTTAGCCACTTTT
TAAAAGAAAAGGGGGGACTGGAAGGGCTAATTCACTCCCAACGAAGACAAGATCTGCTTTTTGCTTGTAC
TGGGTCTCTCTGGTTAGACCAGATCTGAGCCTGGGAGCTCTCTGGCTAACTAGGGAACCCACTGCTTAAG
CCTCAATAAAGCTTGCCTTGAGTGCTTCAAGTAGTGTGTGCCCGTCTGTTGTGTGACTCTGGTAACTAGA
GATCCCTCAGACCCTTTTAGTCAGTGTGGAAAATCTCTAGCAGTACGTATAGTAGTTCATGTCATCTTAT
TATTCAGTATTTATAACTTGCAAAGAAATGAATATCAGAGAGTGAGAGGAACTTGTTTATTGCAGCTTAT
AATGGTTACAAATAAAGCAATAGCATCACAAATTTCACAAATAAAGCATTTTTTTCACTGCATTCTAGTT
GTGGTTTGTCCAAACTCATCAATGTATCTTATCATGTCTGGCTCTAGCTATCCCGCCCCTAACTCCGCCC
ATCCCGCCCCTAACTCCGCCCAGTTCCGCCCATTCTCCGCCCCATGGCTGACTAATTTTTTTTATTTATG
CAGAGGCCGAGGCCGCCTCGGCCTCTGAGCTATTCCAGAAGTAGTGAGGAGGCTTTTTTGGAGGCCTAGG
GACGTACCCAATTCGCCCTATAGTGAGTCGTATTACGCGCGCTCACTGGCCGTCGTTTTACAACGTCGTG
ACTGGGAAAACCCTGGCGTTACCCAACTTAATCGCCTTGCAGCACATCCCCCTTTCGCCAGCTGGCGTAA
TAGCGAAGAGGCCCGCACCGATCGCCCTTCCCAACAGTTGCGCAGCCTGAATGGCGAATGGG
[124 nt withheld, positions 6923-7046]
C
[91 nt withheld, positions 7048-7138]
A
[49 nt withheld, positions 7140-7188]
CCTTTGACGTTGGAGTCCACGTTCTTT
[37 nt withheld, positions 7216-7252]
ACCCTATCTCGGTCTATTCTTTTGATTTATAAGGGATTTTGCCGATTTCGGCCTATTGGTTAAAAAATGA
GCTGATTTAACAAAAATTTAACGCGAATTTTAACAAAATATTAACGCTTACAATTTAGGTGGCACTTTTC
GGGGAAATGTGCGCGGAACCCCTATTTGTTTATTTTTCTAAATACATTCAAATATGTATCCGCTCATGAG
ACAATAACCCTGATAAATGCTTCAATAATATTGAAAAAGGAAGAGTATGAGTATTCAACATTTCCGTGTC
GCCCTTATTCCCTTTTTTGCGGCATTTTGCCTTCCTGTTTTTGCTCACCCAGAAACGCTGGTGAAAGTAA
AAGATGCTGAAGATCAGTTGGGTGCACGAGTGGGTTACATCGAACTGGATCTCAACAGCGGTAAGATCCT
TGAGAGTTTTCGCCCCGAAGAACGTTTTCCAATGATGAGCACTTTTAAAGTTCTGCTATGTGGCGCGGTA
TTATCCCGTATTGACGCCGGGCAAGAGCAACTCGGTCGCCGCATACACTATTCTCAGAATGACTTGGTTG
AGTACTCACCAGTCACAGAAAAGCATCTTACGGATGGCATGACAGTAAGAGAATTATGCAGTGCTGCCAT
AACCATGAGTGATAACACTGCGGCCAACTTACTTCTGACAACGATCGGAGGACCGAAGGAGCTAACCGCT
TTTTTGCACAACATGGGGGATCATGTAACTCGCCTTGATCGTTGGGAACCGGAGCTGAATGAAGCCATAC
CAAACGACGAGCGTGACACCACGATGCCTGTAGCAATGGCAACAACGTTGCGCAAACTATTAACTGGCGA
ACTACTTACTCTAGCTTCCCGGCAACAATTAATAGACTGGATGGAGGCGGATAAAGTTGCAGGACCACTT
CTGCGCTCGGCCCTTCCGGCTGGCTGGTTTATTGCTGATAAATCTGGAGCCGGTGAGCGTGGGTCTCGCG
GTATCATTGCAGCACTGGGGCCAGATGGTAAGCCCTCCCGTATCGTAGTTATCTACACGACGGGGAGTCA
GGCAACTATGGATGAACGAAATAGACAGATCGCTGAGATAGGTGCCTCACTGATTAAGCATTGGTAACTG
TCAGACCAAGTTTACTCATATATACTTTAGATTGATTTAAAACTTCATTTTTAATTTAAAAGGATCTAGG
TGAAGATCCTTTTTGATAATCTCATGACCAAAATCCCTTAACGTGAGTTTTCGTTCCACTGAGCGTCAGA
CCCCGTAGAAAAGATCAAAGGATCTTCTTGAGATCCTTTTTTTCTGCGCGTAATCTGCTGCTTGCAAACA
AAAAAACCACCGCTACCAGCGGTGGTTTGTTTGCCGGATCAAGAGCTACCAACTCTTTTTCCGAAGGTAA
CTGGCTTCAGCAGAGCGCAGATACCAAATACTGTTCTTCTAGTGTAGCCGTAGTTAGGCCACCACTTCAA
GAACTCTGTAGCACCGCCTACATACCTCGCTCTGCTAATCCTGTTACCAGTGGCTGCTGCCAGTGGCGAT
AAGTCGTGTCTTACCGGGTTGGACTCAAGACGATAGTTACCGGATAAGGCGCAGCGGTCGGGCTGAACGG
GGGGTTCGTGCACACAGCCCAGCTTGGAGCGAACGACCTACACCGAACTGAGATACCTACAGCGTGAGCT
ATGAGAAAGCGCCACGCTTCCCGAAGGGAGAAAGGCGGACAGGTATCCGGTAAGCGGCAGGGTCGGAACA
GGAGAGCGCACGAGGGAGCTTCCAGGGGGAAACGCCTGGTATCTTTATAGTCCTGTCGGGTTTCGCCACC
TCTGACTTGAGCGTCGATTTTTGTGATGCTCGTCAGGGGGGCGGAGCCTATGGAAAAACGCCAGCAACGC
GGCCTTTTTACGGTTCCTGGCCTTTTGCTGGCCTTTTGCTCACATGTTCTTTCCTGCGTTATCCCCTGAT
TCTGTGGATAACCGTATTACCGCCTTTGAGTGAGCTGATACCGCTCGCCGCAGCCGAACGACCGAGCGCA
GCGAGTCAGTGAGCGAGGAAGCGGAAGAGCGCCCAATACGCAAACCGCCTCTCCCCGCGCGTTGGCCGAT
TCATTAATGCAGCTGGCACGACAGGTTTCCCGACTGGAAAGCGGGCAGTGAGCGCAACGCAATTAATGTG
AGTTAGCTCACTCATTAGGCACCCCAGGCTTTACACTTTATGCTTCCGGCTCGTATGTTGTGTGGAATTG
TGAGCGGATAACAATTTCACACAGGAAACAGCTATGACCATGATTACGCCAAGCGCGCAATTAACCCTCA
CTAAAGGGAACAAAAGCTGGAGCTGCAAGC
Features (pLannotate 1.2.2; 31 found; start..end, strand, type, name):
      5..231     +  promoter       RSV promoter: Rous sarcoma virus enhancer/promoter
    232..412     +  LTR            5' LTR (truncated): truncated 5' long terminal repeat (LTR) from HIV-1
    459..584     +  misc_feature   HIV-1 Ψ: packaging signal of human immunodeficiency virus type 1
    568..931     +  CDS            HIV-1 gag (fragment): gag protein from human immunodeficiency virus 1; gag
   1077..1310    +  misc_feature   RRE: The Rev response element (RRE) of HIV-1 allows for Rev-dependent mRNA export from the nucleus to the cytoplasm.
   1687..1713    +  CDS            Rev (fragment): human immunodeficiency virus 1 (HIV-1) Rev protein; rev; enhances nuclear export of unspliced and incompletely spliced viral mRNAs
   1720..1743    +  promoter       SV40 promoter (fragment): SV40 early promoter
   1744..1815    +  promoter       SV40 promoter (fragment): SV40 enhancer and early promoter
   1839..1974    +  rep_origin     SV40 ori: SV40 origin of replication
   2020..2616    +  CDS            PuroR (fragment): puromycin N-acetyltransferase; pac from Streptomyces; confers resistance to puromycin
   2665..2782    +  misc_feature   cPPT/CTS: central polypurine tract and central termination sequence of HIV-1
   2847..2913    +  CDS            small t antigen (fragment): SV40 (simian virus 40) small t antigen
   2920..4098    +  promoter       EF-1α promoter: strong constitutive promoter for human elongation factor EF-1α
   4115..5338    +  CDS            FOXD4L1: FX4L1_HUMAN - Experimental evidence at protein level: Swiss-Prot protein existence level 1. From Homo sapiens (Human).
   5354..5407    +  promoter       U6 promoter (fragment): RNA polymerase III promoter for human U6 snRNA
   5449..6037    +  misc_feature   WPRE: woodchuck hepatitis virus posttranscriptional regulatory element
   6088..6107    +  misc_feature   cPPT/CTS (fragment): central polypurine tract and central termination sequence of HIV-1
   6109..6342    +  LTR            3' LTR (ΔU3): self-inactivating 3' long terminal repeat (LTR) from HIV-1
   6420..6541    +  polyA_signal   SV40 poly(A) signal: SV40 polyadenylation signal
   6581..6716    +  rep_origin     SV40 ori: SV40 origin of replication
   6737..6755    -  promoter       T7 promoter: promoter for bacteriophage T7 RNA polymerase
   6763..6918    +  CDS            lacZα (fragment): LacZα fragment of β-galactosidase; lacZ fragment
   6923..7351    +  rep_origin     f1 ori (sequence partly withheld): f1 bacteriophage origin of replication; arrow indicates direction of (+) strand synthesis
   7404..7508    +  promoter       AmpR promoter: bla
   7509..8369    +  CDS            AmpR: β-lactamase; bla; confers resistance to ampicillin, carbenicillin, and related antibiotics
   8540..9128    +  rep_origin     ori: high-copy-number ColE1/pMB1/pBR322/pUC origin of replication
   9311..9403    +  CDS            lacI (fragment): lac repressor; lacI; The lac repressor binds to the lac operator to inhibit transcription in E. coli. This inhibition can be relieved by adding lactose or isopropyl-β-D-thiogalactopyranoside (IPTG).
   9416..9437    +  protein_bind   CAP binding site: CAP binding activates transcription in the presence of cAMP. E. coli catabolite activator protein
   9452..9482    +  promoter       lac promoter: promoter for the E. coli lac operon
   9490..9506    +  protein_bind   lac operator: The lac repressor binds to the lac operator to inhibit transcription in E. coli. This inhibition can be relieved by adding lactose or isopropyl-β-D-thiogalactopyranoside (IPTG). lac repressor encoded by lacI
   9551..9569    +  promoter       T3 promoter: promoter for bacteriophage T3 RNA polymerase
