[The description below was written by a language model from this plasmid's Addgene catalogue record and pLannotate feature annotations shown in this document.]
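Description:
TFORF2813 is a lentiviral mammalian expression plasmid built on the pLX_TRC317 backbone. It carries the human forkhead-family transcription factor FOXD4L1 (also known as FOXD5) as a synthesized open reading frame. It belongs to a barcoded transcription factor ORF collection in which each clone has a unique 24-bp barcode, so the overexpressed factor can be identified in pooled screens. The feature table does not annotate the barcode, so its position cannot be stated from the record. In bacteria the roughly 9.6 kb plasmid replicates from a high-copy ColE1/pUC-type origin and is selected with ampicillin through the bla gene. An f1 origin and remnants of a lac/lacZα cloning region are also present. The depositor notes a risk of recombination, which is common for plasmids carrying repeated LTR sequences.

The viral portion follows a third-generation, self-inactivating design. An RSV promoter drives a truncated HIV-1 5' LTR, followed by the Ψ packaging signal with a gag fragment, the Rev response element for Rev-dependent export of the genomic RNA, and a cPPT/CTS element. The cassette ends in a ΔU3 3' LTR with a downstream SV40 polyadenylation signal. Within the provirus, an SV40 early promoter region sits upstream of the puromycin N-acetyltransferase gene, which allows selection of transduced cells. A separate EF-1α promoter drives constitutive expression of FOXD4L1. A WPRE lies downstream of the ORF and enhances transcript stability and expression. The short U6 promoter fragment annotated between the ORF and the WPRE is only a partial match, and the record assigns it no function. The construct is intended for packaging into lentivirus and stable overexpression of FOXD4L1, either individually or in pooled transcription factor screens such as directed-differentiation studies.
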