Addgene plasmid #142997: TFORF2813
Purpose: Lentiviral vector for overexpressing transcription factor ORFs with unique 24-bp barcodes. Barcodes facilitate identification of transcription factors in pooled screens.
Depositing lab: Feng Zhang. Depositing organization: Broad Institute. Publication: A transcription factor atlas of directed differentiation. Joung J, Ma S, Tay T, Geiger-Schuller KR, Kirchgatterer PC, Verdine VK, Guo B, Arias-Garcia MA, Allen WE, Singh A, Kuksenko O, Abudayyeh OO, Gootenberg JS, Fu Z, Macrae RK, Buenrostro JD, Regev A, Zhang F. Cell. 2023 Jan 5;186(1):209-229.e26. doi: 10.1016/j.cell.2022.11.026. PubMed 36608654.
Backbone
  Vector backbone: pLX_TRC317
  Backbone manufacturer: Broad Institute Genetic Perturbation Platform
  Backbone size w/o insert (bp): 8264
  Vector type: Mammalian Expression, Lentiviral
  Selectable markers: Puromycin
Growth in bacteria
  Bacterial resistance: Ampicillin, 100 μg/mL
  Growth temperature: 37°C
  Growth strain: NEB Stable
  Copy number: High Copy
Gene/Insert
  Gene/Insert name: FOXD4L1
  Species: H. sapiens (human)
  Insert size (bp): 1328
  Entrez Gene: FOXD4L1 (a.k.a. FOXD5, bA395L14.1)
  Promoter: EF1a
  Cloning method: Unknown
  Sequencing primers: 5′ GGGTGGAGACTGAAGTTAGGCCAG; 3′ CACATAGCGTAAAAGGAGCAACATAG
Terms and licenses: Academic/Nonprofit Terms; Industry Terms: Not Available to Industry
Depositor comments: NM_012184,ENST00000306507 . The transcription factor ORF portion of this plasmid was synthesized by Genewiz. Please test multiple small colonies in case of plasmid recombination. To make this collection available in a timely manner, a portion of this collection was not fully sequenced by Addgene. If an Addgene verified full plasmid sequence is not available, please contact us prior to placing an order to request the full sequence.
How to cite: TFORF2813 was a gift from Feng Zhang (Addgene plasmid # 142997 ; http://n2t.net/addgene:142997 ; RRID:Addgene_142997)
