>Addgene plasmid #142997 | TFORF2813 | depositor partial sequence | sequence record 281129 | Insert
ACCGCCACCATGAACCTGCCAAGAGCTGAGCGCCCTCGCTCCACACCGCAGCGCAGCCTCCGGGACTCCG
ATGGGGAAGACGGTAAAATCGATGTCCTGGGAGAGGAGGAAGATGAAGACGAGGTGGAAGACGAGGAGGA
GGAGGCGAGCCAGAAGTTCCTAGAGCAGTCGCTCCAGCCGGGGCTGCAGGTGGCCCGGTGGGGCGGGGTT
GCGCTTCCCCGAGAGCACATCGAGGGCGGCGGCCCGAGCGACCCCTCAGAGTTTGGCACCGAGTTCAGGG
CACCGCCAAGGTCTGCGGCGGCCTCTGAAGATGCCCGGCAGCCGGCAAAGCCCCCCTACTCGTACATCGC
GCTCATCACCATGGCCATCCTGCAAAGCCCGCACAAGCGCCTCACGCTCAGCGGCATCTGCGCCTTCATT
AGTGGCCGCTTCCCCTACTACCGCCGCAAGTTCCCCGCCTGGCAGAACAGCATCCGCCACAACCTCTCGC
TGAACGACTGCTTCGTCAAGATCCCCCGCGAGCCGGGCCACCCAGGCAAGGGCACCTACTGGAGCCTGGA
CCCCGCCTCCCAGGACATGTTCGACAATGGCAGCTTTCTCCGGCGTAGGAAGCGTTTCAAGCGCCACCAA
CTGACCCCGGGAGCCCACCTGCCCCACCCCTTCCCTCTACCTGCTGCACACGCCGCCCTGCACAACCCCC
GCCCAGGCCCTCTGCTTGGGGCCCCTGCCCTGCCGCAGCCAGTCCCGGGGGCCTACCCCAACACCGCCCC
CGGGAGACGCCCTTACGCTCTGCTGCACCCGCATCCTCCTCGCTACCTACTGCTCTCGGCCCCCGCCTAT
GCCGGGGCACCGAAGAAAGCAGAAGGCGCGGACCTGGCGACCCCCGGCACCCTTCCCGTGCTGCAGCCCT
CACTTGGTCCTCAGCCTTGGGAGGAGGGCAAGGGTCTGGCGTCGCCACCGGGAGGCGGATGCATCTCTTT
CAGCATTGAGAGTATCATGCAAGGGGTCAGGGGAGCGGGTACAGGGGCTGCGCAGAGTTTGTCCCCGACC
GCGTGGAGCTACTGCCCCCTGCTCCAGCGACCGTCAAGCCTGTCGGACAATTTTGCAGCAACAGCAGCAG
CATCAGGAGGAGGACTGCGCCAACGGCTGCGCTCCCACCAAGGGCGCGGTGCTGGGCGGGCACCTGTCGG
CCGCGTCGGCGCTGCTGCGGTATCAGGCGGTGGCAGAGGGCTCTAGTAATGAACTAGTCCGTAACTTGAA
AGTATTTCGATTTCTTGGCTTTATATATCTTGTGGAAAGGACGATAGCAGATCGTAATCATGGTGACC
