>Addgene plasmid #142997 | TFORF2813 | depositor partial sequence | sequence record 281130 | Barcode
TAGCAGATCGTAATCATGGTGACC
